>Addgene plasmid #58872 | dTomato_LD 0_TEV | depositor full sequence | sequence record 138321 | dTomato_LD 0_TEV sequence 7081 bps
GGGCAAAGCCCGGGCGTCGGGCGACCTTTGGTCGCCCGGCCTCAGTGAGCGAGCGAGCGCGCAGAGAGGG
AGTGGCCAACTCCATCACTAGGGGTTCCTTGTAGTTAATGATTAACCCGCCATGCTACTTATCTACGTAG
CCATGCTCTAGGGATCCGGCCAGATATACGCGTTGACATTGATTATTGACTAGTTATTAATAGTAATCAA
TTACGGGGTCATTAGTTCATAGCCCATATATGGAGTTCCGCGTTACATAACTTACGGTAAATGGCCCGCC
TGGCTGACCGCCCAACGACCCCCGCCCATTGACGTCAATAATGACGTATGTTCCCATAGTAACGCCAATA
GGGACTTTCCATTGACGTCAATGGGTGGAGTATTTACGGTAAACTGCCCACTTGGCAGTACATCAAGTGT
ATCATATGCCAAGTACGCCCCCTATTGACGTCAATGACGGTAAATGGCCCGCCTGGCATTATGCCCAGTA
CATGACCTTATGGGACTTTCCTACTTGGCAGTACATCTACGTATTAGTCATCGCTATTACCATGGTGATG
CGGTTTTGGCAGTACATCAATGGGCGTGGATAGCGGTTTGACTCACGGGGATTTCCAAGTCTCCACCCCA
TTGACGTCAATGGGAGTTTGTTTTGGCACCAAAATCAACGGGACTTTCCAAAATGTCGTAACAACTCCGC
CCCATTGACGCAAATGGGCGGTAGGCGTGTACGGTGGGAGGTCTATATAAGCAGAGCTCTCTGGCTAACT
AGAGAACCCACTGCTTACTGGCTTATCGAAATTAATACGACTCACTATAGGGAGACCCAAGCTGGCTAGC
GCCATCATGTGCCGAGCCATCTCTCTTAGGCGCTTGCTGCTGCTGCTGCTGCAGCTGTCACAACTCCTAG
CTGTCACTCAAGGGGTGAGCAAGGGCGAGGAGGTCATCAAAGAGTTCATGCGCTTCAAGGTGCGCATGGA
GGGCTCCATGAACGGCCACGAGTTCGAGATCGAGGGCGAGGGCGAGGGCCGCCCCTACGAGGGCACCCAG
ACCGCCAAGCTGAAGGTGACCAAGGGCGGCCCCCTGCCCTTCGCCTGGGACATCCTGTCCCCCCAGTTCA
TGTACGGCTCCAAGGCGTACGTGAAGCACCCCGCCGACATCCCCGATTACAAGAAGCTGTCCTTCCCCGA
GGGCTTCAAGTGGGAGCGCGTGATGAACTTCGAGGACGGCGGTCTGGTGACCGTGACCCAGGACTCCTCC
CTGCAGGACGGCACGCTGATCTACAAGGTGAAGATGCGCGGCACCAACTTCCCCCCCGACGGCCCCGTAA
TGCAGAAGAAGACCATGGGCTGGGAGGCCTCCACCGAGCGCCTGTACCCCCGCGACGGCGTGCTGAAGGG
CGAGATCCACCAGGCCCTGAAGCTGAAGGACGGCGGCCACTACCTGGTGGAGTTCAAGACCATCTACATG
GCCAAGAAGCCCGTGCAACTGCCCGGCTACTACTACGTGGACACCAAGCTGGACATCACCTCCCACAACG
AGGACTACACCATCGTGGAACAGTACGAGCGCTCCGAGGGCCGCCACCACCTGTTCCTGTACGGCATGGA
CGAGCTGTACAAGAAGCTTTTTTGGGCACTGGTCGTGGTTGCTGGAGTCCTGTTTTGTTATGGCTTGCTA
GTGACAGTGGCTCTTTGTGTTGAGAGCTTGTTTAAGGGGCCGCGTGATTACAACCCGATATCGAGCACCA
TTTGTCATTTGACGAATGAATCTGATGGGCACACAACATCGTTGTATGGTATTGGATTTGGTCCCTTCAT
CATTACAAACAAGCACTTGTTTAGAAGAAATAATGGAACACTGTTGGTCCAATCACTACATGGTGTATTC
AAGGTCAAGAACACCACGACTTTGCAACAACACCTCATTGATGGGAGGGACATGATAATTATTCGCATGC
CTAAGGATTTCCCACCATTTCCTCAAAAGCTGAAATTTAGAGAGCCACAAAGGGAAGAGCGCATATGTCT
TGTGACAACCAACTTCCAAACTAAGAGCATGTCTAGCATGGTGTCAGACACTAGTTGCACATTCCCTTCA
TCTGATGGCATATTCTGGAAGCATTGGATTCAAACCAAGGATGGGCAGTGTGGCAGTCCATTAGTATCAA
CTAGAGATGGGTTCATTGTTGGTATACACTCAGCATCGAATTTCACCAACACAAACAATTATTTCACAAG
CGTGCCGAAAAACTTCATGGAATTGTTGACAAATCAGGAGGCGCAGCAGTGGGTTAGTGGTTGGCGATTA
AATGCTGACTCAGTATTGTGGGGGGGCCATAAAGTTTTCATGGTGAAACCTGAAGAGCCTTTTCAGCCAG
TTAAGGAAGCGACTCAACTCATGAATTAGGCGGCCGCCACCGCGGTGGAGCTGTTTAAACCTCGAGCAAT
TCACCCCACCAGTGCAGGCTGCCTATCAGAAAGTGGTGGCTGGTGTGGCTAATGCCCTGGCCCACAAGTA
TCACTAAGCTCGCTTTCTTGCTGTCCAATTTCTATTAAAGGTTCCTTTGTTCCCTAAGTCCAACTACTAA
ACTGGGGATATTATGAAGGGCCTTGAGCATCTGGATTCTGCCTAATAAAAAACATTTATTTTCATTGCAA
TGATGTATTTAAATTATTTCTGAATATTTTACTAAAAAGGGAATGTGGGAGGTCAGTGCATTTAAAACAT
AAAGAAATGAAGAGCTAGTTCAAACCTTGGGAAAATACACTATATCTTAAACTCCATGAAAGAAGGTGAG
GCTGCAAACAGTAATGCACATTGGCAACAGCCCCTGATGCCTATGCCTTATTCATCCCTCAGAAAAGGAT
TCAAGTAGAGGCTTGATTTGGAGGTTAAAGTTTTGCTATGCTGTATTTTACATTACTTATTGTTTTAGCT
GTCCTCATGAATGTCTTTTCACTACCCATTTGCTTATCCTGCATCTCTCAGCCTTGACTCCACTCAGTTC
TCTTGCTTAGAGATACCACCTTTCCCCTGAAGTGTTCCTTCCATGTTTTACGGCGAGATGGTTTCTCCTC
GCCTGGCCACTCAGCCTTAGTTGTCTCTGTTGTCTTATAGAGGTCTACTTGAAGAAGGAAAAACAGGGGG
CATGGTTTGACTGTCCTGTGAGCCCTTCTTCCCTGCCTCCCCCACTCACAGTGACCCGGAATCCCTCGAC
ATGGCAGTCTAGAGCATGGCTACGTAGATAAGTAGCATGGCGGGTTAATCATTAACTACAAGGAACCCCT
AGTGATGGAGTTGGCCACTCCCTCTCTGCGCGCTCGCTCGCTCACTGAGGCCGGGCGACCAAAGGTCGCC
CGACGCCCGGGCTTTGCCCGGGCGGCCTCAGTGAGCGAGCGAGCGCGCCAGCTGGCGTAATAGCGAAGAG
GCCCGCACCGATCGCCCTTCCCAACAGTTGCGCAGCCTGAATGGCGAATGGAATTCCAGACGATTGAGCG
TCAAAATGTAGGTATTTCCATGAGCGTTTTTCCT
[38 nt withheld, positions 3535-3572]
C
[378 nt withheld, positions 3574-3951]
C
[91 nt withheld, positions 3953-4043]
A
[49 nt withheld, positions 4045-4093]
CCTTTGACGTTGGAGTCCACGTTCTTT
[37 nt withheld, positions 4121-4157]
ACCCTATCTCGGTCTATTCTTTTGATTTATAAGGGATTTTGCCGATTTCGGCCTATTGGTTAAAAAATGA
GCTGATTTAACAAAAATTTAACGCGAATTTTAACAAAAT
[37 nt withheld, positions 4267-4303]
T
[100 nt withheld, positions 4305-4404]
CTCAGGCAATGACCTGATAGCCTTTGTAG
[69 nt withheld, positions 4434-4502]
T
[44 nt withheld, positions 4504-4547]
ACCTACACATTACTCA
[44 nt withheld, positions 4564-4607]
TTGCGTTGAAATAAAGGCTTCTCCC
[83 nt withheld, positions 4633-4715]
TTCTTTGCCTTGCCTGTATGATTTATTGGATGTTGGAATTCCTGATGCGGTATTTTCTCCTTACGCATCT
GTGCGGTATTTCACACCGCATATGGTGCACTCTCAGTACAATCTGCTCTGATGCCGCATAGTTAAGCCAG
CCCCGACACCCGCCAACACCCGCTGACGCGCCCTGACGGGCTTGTCTGCTCCCGGCATCCGCTTACAGAC
AAGCTGTGACCGTCTCCGGGAGCTGCATGTGTCAGAGGTTTTCACCGTCATCACCGAAACGCGCGAGACG
AAAGGGCCTCGTGATACGCCTATTTTTATAGGTTAATGTCATGATAATAATGGTTTCTTAGACGTCAGGT
GGCACTTTTCGGGGAAATGTGCGCGGAACCCCTATTTGTTTATTTTTCTAAATACATTCAAATATGTATC
CGCTCATGAGACAATAACCCTGATAAATGCTTCAATAATATTGAAAAAGGAAGAGTATGAGTATTCAACA
TTTCCGTGTCGCCCTTATTCCCTTTTTTGCGGCATTTTGCCTTCCTGTTTTTGCTCACCCAGAAACGCTG
GTGAAAGTAAAAGATGCTGAAGATCAGTTGGGTGCACGAGTGGGTTACATCGAACTGGATCTCAACAGCG
GTAAGATCCTTGAGAGTTTTCGCCCCGAAGAACGTTTTCCAATGATGAGCACTTTTAAAGTTCTGCTATG
TGGCGCGGTATTATCCCGTATTGACGCCGGGCAAGAGCAACTCGGTCGCCGCATACACTATTCTCAGAAT
GACTTGGTTGAGTACTCACCAGTCACAGAAAAGCATCTTACGGATGGCATGACAGTAAGAGAATTATGCA
GTGCTGCCATAACCATGAGTGATAACACTGCGGCCAACTTACTTCTGACAACGATCGGAGGACCGAAGGA
GCTAACCGCTTTTTTGCACAACATGGGGGATCATGTAACTCGCCTTGATCGTTGGGAACCGGAGCTGAAT
GAAGCCATACCAAACGACGAGCGTGACACCACGATGCCTGTAGCAATGGCAACAACGTTGCGCAAACTAT
TAACTGGCGAACTACTTACTCTAGCTTCCCGGCAACAATTAATAGACTGGATGGAGGCGGATAAAGTTGC
AGGACCACTTCTGCGCTCGGCCCTTCCGGCTGGCTGGTTTATTGCTGATAAATCTGGAGCCGGTGAGCGT
GGGTCTCGCGGTATCATTGCAGCACTGGGGCCAGATGGTAAGCCCTCCCGTATCGTAGTTATCTACACGA
CGGGGAGTCAGGCAACTATGGATGAACGAAATAGACAGATCGCTGAGATAGGTGCCTCACTGATTAAGCA
TTGGTAACTGTCAGACCAAGTTTACTCATATATACTTTAGATTGATTTAAAACTTCATTTTTAATTTAAA
AGGATCTAGGTGAAGATCCTTTTTGATAATCTCATGACCAAAATCCCTTAACGTGAGTTTTCGTTCCACT
GAGCGTCAGACCCCGTAGAAAAGATCAAAGGATCTTCTTGAGATCCTTTTTTTCTGCGCGTAATCTGCTG
CTTGCAAACAAAAAAACCACCGCTACCAGCGGTGGTTTGTTTGCCGGATCAAGAGCTACCAACTCTTTTT
CCGAAGGTAACTGGCTTCAGCAGAGCGCAGATACCAAATACTGTCCTTCTAGTGTAGCCGTAGTTAGGCC
ACCACTTCAAGAACTCTGTAGCACCGCCTACATACCTCGCTCTGCTAATCCTGTTACCAGTGGCTGCTGC
CAGTGGCGATAAGTCGTGTCTTACCGGGTTGGACTCAAGACGATAGTTACCGGATAAGGCGCAGCGGTCG
GGCTGAACGGGGGGTTCGTGCACACAGCCCAGCTTGGAGCGAACGACCTACACCGAACTGAGATACCTAC
AGCGTGAGCTATGAGAAAGCGCCACGCTTCCCGAAGGGAGAAAGGCGGACAGGTATCCGGTAAGCGGCAG
GGTCGGAACAGGAGAGCGCACGAGGGAGCTTCCAGGGGGAAACGCCTGGTATCTTTATAGTCCTGTCGGG
TTTCGCCACCTCTGACTTGAGCGTCGATTTTTGTGATGCTCGTCAGGGGGGCGGAGCCTATGGAAAAACG
CCAGCAACGCGGCCTTTTTACGGTTCCTGGCCTTTTGCTGGCCTTTTGCTCACATGTTCTTTCCTGCGTT
ATCCCCTGATTCTGTGGATAACCGTATTACCGCCTTTGAGTGAGCTGATACCGCTCGCCGCAGCCGAACG
ACCGAGCGCAGCGAGTCAGTGAGCGAGGAAGCGGAAGAGCGCCCAATACGCAAACCGCCTCTCCCCGCGC
GTTGGCCGATTCATTAATGCAGCAGCTGCGCGCTCGCTCGCTCACTGAGGCCGCCC
Features (pLannotate 1.2.2; 23 found; start..end, strand, type, name):
    175..554     +  enhancer       CMV enhancer: human cytomegalovirus immediate early enhancer
    555..758     +  promoter       CMV promoter: human cytomegalovirus (CMV) immediate early promoter
    754..787     +  LTR            5' LTR (truncated) (fragment): truncated 5' long terminal repeat (LTR) from HIV-1
    803..821     +  promoter       T7 promoter: promoter for bacteriophage T7 RNA polymerase
    847..924     +  CDS            Cd4 (fragment): CD4_MOUSE - Experimental evidence at protein level: Swiss-Prot protein existence level 1. Integral membrane glycoprotein that plays an essential role in the immune response and serves multiple functions in responses against both external and internal offenses. In T-cells, functions primarily as a coreceptor for MHC class II molecule:peptide complex. The antigens presented by class II peptides are derived from extracellular proteins while class I peptides are derived from cytosolic proteins. Interacts simultaneously with the T-cell receptor (TCR) and the MHC class II presented by antigen presen
    924..1623    +  CDS            dTomato (fragment): dimeric variant of DsRed fluorescent protein (Shaner et al., 2004) mammalian codon-optimized
   1624..1701    +  CDS            Cd28 (fragment): CD28_MOUSE - Experimental evidence at protein level: Swiss-Prot protein existence level 1. Involved in T-cell activation, the induction of cell proliferation and cytokine production and promotion of T-cell survival. Enhances the production of IL4 and IL10 in T-cells in conjunction with TCR/CD3 ligation and CD40L costimulation. From Mus musculus (Mouse).
   1705..2406    +  CDS            TEV protease: tobacco etch virus protease (Kapust et al., 2001)
   2410..2432    -  misc_feature   MCS (fragment): pBluescript multiple cloning site
   2447..2524    +  CDS            HBB (fragment): HBB_PONPY - Experimental evidence at transcript level: Swiss-Prot protein existence level 2. Involved in oxygen transport from the lung to the various peripheral tissues. From Pongo pygmaeus (Bornean orangutan).
   2528..2920    +  polyA_signal   β-globin poly(A): human β-globin polyadenylation signal
   3281..3408    +  repeat_region  AAV2 ITR (fragment): inverted terminal repeat of adeno-associated virus serotype 2 inverted
   3406..3478    +  CDS            lacZα (fragment): LacZα fragment of β-galactosidase; lacZ fragment
   3487..3840    +  CDS            M13 gene IV (fragment) (sequence partly withheld): pIV; IV; phage assembly
   3828..4283    +  rep_origin     f1 ori (sequence partly withheld): f1 bacteriophage origin of replication; arrow indicates direction of (+) strand synthesis
   4346..4749    +  CDS            M13 gene II (fragment) (sequence partly withheld): pII; II; replication
   4756..4855    -  misc_feature   bom (fragment): basis of mobility region from pBR322
   4957..4992    -  CDS            rop (fragment): Rop protein, which maintains plasmids at low copy number; rop
   5087..5191    +  promoter       AmpR promoter: bla
   5192..6052    +  CDS            AmpR: β-lactamase; bla; confers resistance to ampicillin, carbenicillin, and related antibiotics
   6223..6811    +  rep_origin     ori: high-copy-number ColE1/pMB1/pBR322/pUC origin of replication
   6994..7048    +  CDS            lacI (fragment): lac repressor; lacI; The lac repressor binds to the lac operator to inhibit transcription in E. coli. This inhibition can be relieved by adding lactose or isopropyl-β-D-thiogalactopyranoside (IPTG).
   7047..99      -  repeat_region  AAV2 ITR (across the origin): inverted terminal repeat of adeno-associated virus serotype 2 inverted
