[The description below was written by a language model from this plasmid's Addgene catalogue record and pLannotate feature annotations shown in this document.]
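Description:
dTomato_LD 0_TEV is a 7,081 bp mammalian expression plasmid built on a pAAV backbone. It encodes the protease chain of the Modular Extracellular Sensor Architecture (MESA), a synthetic receptor system for engineering mammalian cells to sense extracellular cues. It is propagated in E. coli through a high-copy ColE1/pUC-type origin under ampicillin selection (AmpR with its own promoter), and it also carries an f1 phage origin. AAV2 inverted terminal repeats flank the expression cassette, so in principle the cassette could be packaged into recombinant AAV, although the record emphasises expression rather than viral delivery. Several short annotated fragments (lacZα, lacI, rop, bom, M13 genes, a truncated HIV-1 LTR hit) appear to be backbone remnants or incidental matches rather than functional parts.

The roughly 1.56 kb synthetic insert, cloned between NheI and NotI, is driven by the CMV immediate-early enhancer and promoter and terminated by a β-globin-derived 3′ region with its polyadenylation signal. A T7 promoter lies just upstream of the coding region. The open reading frame is a single fusion. It begins with a short N-terminal fragment of mouse CD4, whose position suggests a signal peptide for membrane targeting. This is followed by dTomato as the extracellular domain, a short mouse CD28 fragment that probably supplies the transmembrane segment, and then intracellular TEV protease. "LD 0" indicates that no linker domain was included. In the MESA scheme, ectodomain-mediated association brings this protease chain next to a partner target chain, which is not encoded on this plasmid. TEV protease can then cleave that chain and release its signalling output. The dimerising dTomato ectodomain serves as a model extracellular domain for characterising receptor expression and chain interaction.
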