Addgene plasmid #58872: dTomato_LD 0_TEV
Purpose: MESA protease chain with dTomato ectodomain and no linker domain
Depositing lab: Joshua Leonard. Depositing organization: Northwestern University. Publication: Modular Extracellular Sensor Architecture for Engineering Mammalian Cell-based Devices. Daringer NM, Dudek RM, Schwarz KA, Leonard JN. ACS Synth Biol. 2014 Mar 11. 10.1021/sb400128g PubMed 24611683.
Backbone
  Vector backbone: pAAV
  Backbone size w/o insert (bp): 5520
  Total vector size (bp): 7081
  Vector type: Mammalian Expression, AAV
Growth in bacteria
  Bacterial resistance: Ampicillin, 100 μg/mL
  Growth temperature: 37°C
  Growth strain: NEB Stable
  Copy number: Unknown
Gene/Insert
  Gene/Insert name: MESA protease chain with dTomato ectodomain and TEV protease
  Species: Synthetic
  Insert size (bp): 1560
  Promoter: CMV
  Cloning method: Restriction Enzyme; 5′ cloning site NheI (not destroyed); 3′ cloning site NotI (not destroyed)
  Sequencing primers: 5′ ATGTGCCGAGCCATCTCTCT; 3′ CTAATTCATGAGTTGAGTCG
Terms and licenses: Academic/Nonprofit Terms; Industry Terms: Not Available to Industry
How to cite: dTomato_LD 0_TEV was a gift from Joshua Leonard (Addgene plasmid # 58872 ; http://n2t.net/addgene:58872 ; RRID:Addgene_58872)
