>Addgene plasmid #58872 | dTomato_LD 0_TEV | addgene partial sequence | sequence record 97290 | tdTomato-Fwd 5'-ctgttcctgtacggcatgg-3'
TGGTCGTGGTTGCTGGAGTCCTGTTTTGTTATGGCTTGCTAGTGACAGTGGCTCTTTGTGTTGAGAGCTT
GTTTAAGGGGCCGCGTGATTACAACCCGATATCGAGCACCATTTGTCATTTGACGAATGAATCTGATGGG
CACACAACATCGTTGTATGGTATTGGATTTGGTCCCTTCATCATTACAAACAAGCACTTGTTTAGAAGAA
ATAATGGAACACTGTTGGTCCAATCACTACATGGTGTATTCAAGGTCAAGAACACCACGACTTTGCAACA
ACACCTCATTGATGGGAGGGACATGATAATTATTCGCATGCCTAAGGATTTCCCACCATTTCCTCAAAAG
CTGAAATTTAGAGAGCCACAAAGGGAAGAGCGCATATGTCTTGTGACAACCAACTTCCAAACTAAGAGCA
TGTCTAGCATGGTGTCAGACACTAGTTGCACATTCCCTTCATCTGATGGCATATTCTGGAAGCATTGGAT
TCAAACCAAGGATGGGCAGTGTGGCAGTCCATTAGTATCAACTAGAGATGGGTTCATTGTTGGTATACAC
TCAGCATCGAATTTCACCAACACAAACAATTATTTCACAAGCGTGCCGAAAAACTTCATGGAATTGTTGA
CAAATCAGGAGGCGCAGCAGTGGGTTAGTGGTTGGCGATTAAATGCTGACTCAGTATTGT
