>Addgene plasmid #58872 | dTomato_LD 0_TEV | addgene partial sequence | sequence record 99200 | hbeta-globpA-R2 5'-GATGCTCAAGGCCCTTCATA-3'
GTTATGGCTTGCTAGTGACAGTGGCTCTTTGTGTTGAGAGCTTGTTAAGGGGCCGCGTGATTACAACCCG
ATATCGAGCACCATTTGTCATTTGACGAATGAATCTGATGGGCACACAACATCGTTGTATGGTATTGGAT
TTGGTCCCTTCATCATTACAAACAAGCACTTGTTTAGAAGAAATAATGGAACACTGTTGGTCCAATCACT
ACATGGTGTATTCAAGGTCAAGAACACCACGACTTTGCAACAACACCTCATTGATGGGAGGGACATGATA
ATTATTCGCATGCCTAAGGATTTCCCACCATTTCCTCAAAAGCTGAAATTTAGAGAGCCACAAAGGGAAG
AGCGCATATGTCTTGTGACAACCAACTTCCAAACTAAGAGCATGTCTAGCATGGTGTCAGACACTAGTTG
CACATTCCCTTCATCTGATGGCATATTCTGGAAGCATTGGATTCAAACCAAGGATGGGCAGTGTGGCAGT
CCATTAGTATCAACTAGAGATGGGTTCATTGTTGGTATACACTCAGCATCGAATTTCACCAACACAAACA
ATTATTTCACAAGCGTGCCGAAAAACTTCATGGAATTGTTGACAAATCAGGAGGCGCAGCAGTGGGTTAG
TGGTTGGCGATTAAATGCTGACTCAGTATTGTGGGGGGGCCATAAAGTTTTCATGGTGAAACCTGAAGAG
CCTTTTCAGCCAGTTAAGGAAGCGACTCAACTCATGAATTAGGCGGCCGCCACCGCGGTGGAGCTGTTTA
AACCTCGAGCAATTCACCCCACCAGTGCAGGCTGCCTATCAGAAAGTGGTGGCTGGTGTGGCTAATGCCC
TGGCCCACAAGTATCACTAAGCTCGCTTTCTTGCTGTCCAATTTCTATTAAAGGTTCCTT
