>Addgene plasmid #58872 | dTomato_LD 0_TEV | addgene partial sequence | sequence record 129689 | CMV-F 5'-CGCAAATGGGCGGTAGGCGTG-3'
AGAACCCACTGCTTACTGGCTTATCGAAATTAATACGACTCACTATAGGGAGACCCAAGCTGGCTAGCGC
CATCATGTGCCGAGCCATCTCTCTTAGGCGCTTGCTGCTGCTGCTGCTGCAGCTGTCACAACTCCTAGCT
GTCACTCAAGGGGTGAGCAAGGGCGAGGAGGTCATCAAAGAGTTCATGCGCTTCAAGGTGCGCATGGAGG
GCTCCATGAACGGCCACGAGTTCGAGATCGAGGGCGAGGGCGAGGGCCGCCCCTACGAGGGCACCCAGAC
CGCCAAGCTGAAGGTGACCAAGGGCGGCCCCCTGCCCTTCGCCTGGGACATCCTGTCCCCCCAGTTCATG
TACGGCTCCAAGGCGTACGTGAAGCACCCCGCCGACATCCCCGATTACAAGAAGCTGTCCTTCCCCGAGG
GCTTCAAGTGGGAGCGCGTGATGAACTTCGAGGACGGCGGTCTGGTGACCGTGACCCAGGACTCCTCCCT
GCAGGACGGCACGCTGATCTACAAGGTGAAGATGCGCGGCACCAACTTCCCCCCCGACGGCCCCGTAATG
CAGAAGAAGACCATGGGCTGGGAGGCCTCCACCGAGCGCCTGTACCCCCGCGACGGCGTGCTGAAGGGCG
AGATCCACCAGGCCCTGAAGCTGAAGGACGGCGGCCACTACCTGGTGGAGTTCAAGACCATCTACATGGC
CAAGAAGCCCGTGCAACTGCCCGGCTACTACTACGTGGACACCAAGCTGGACATCACCTCCCACAACGAG
GACTACACCATCGTGGAACAGTACGAGCGCTCCGAGGGCCGCCACCACCTGTTCCTGTAC
